Addgene plasmid #87472: HD-15
Purpose: For library amplification of fragment HD-15
Depositing lab: Steve Pollard. Depositing organization: University of Edinburgh. Publication: STAR: a simple TAL effector assembly reaction using isothermal assembly. Gogolok S, Garcia-Diaz C, Pollard SM. Sci Rep. 2016 Sep 12;6:33209. doi: 10.1038/srep33209. PubMed 27615025.
Backbone
  Vector backbone: pMA-T
  Backbone manufacturer: Life Technologies
  Vector type: TALEN, Synthetic Biology ; TALE DBD library preparation
Growth in bacteria
  Bacterial resistance: Ampicillin, 100 μg/mL
  Growth temperature: 37°C
  Growth strain: DH5alpha
  Copy number: High Copy
Gene/Insert
  Gene/Insert name: HD-15
  Species: Synthetic
  Cloning method: Unknown
Terms and licenses: Academic/Nonprofit Terms; Industry Terms: Not Available to Industry
How to cite: HD-15 was a gift from Steve Pollard (Addgene plasmid # 87472 ; http://n2t.net/addgene:87472 ; RRID:Addgene_87472)
