[The description below was written by a language model from this plasmid's Addgene catalogue record and pLannotate feature annotations shown in this document.]
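Description:
HD-15 is a small (about 2.5 kb) bacterial storage and template plasmid built on the pMA-T gene-synthesis backbone. It belongs to a library of parts for assembling TAL effector DNA-binding domains by an isothermal assembly method. It is propagated in E. coli at high copy from a ColE1/pUC-type origin of replication and is selected with ampicillin through a β-lactamase (AmpR) gene driven by its native bla promoter. No eukaryotic expression elements, selectable markers for other hosts, or viral components are annotated, consistent with a plasmid intended only for cloning-strain maintenance.

The payload is a synthetic fragment named HD-15, and the stated purpose is library amplification of that fragment, meaning the plasmid serves as a template source from which it is amplified for downstream TALE array assembly. In TALE nomenclature, HD usually denotes the repeat-variable diresidue that recognises cytosine, and the number plausibly indicates a position within the repeat array, but the record does not spell out either point or give the fragment's size. The automated feature table does not annotate the insert itself. By elimination it probably lies in the unannotated stretch downstream of the T7 promoter, between roughly positions 340 and 570. The remaining annotations in that region are a partial M13 origin, a lacZα fragment, and short lacI and RSF ori matches. These are truncated backbone remnants or brief similarity hits rather than functional elements, and the record gives no indication that the T7 promoter is used to express the fragment. The cloning method is listed as unknown.
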