Features (pLannotate 1.2.2; 8 found; start..end, strand, type, name):
      3..134     -  rep_origin     M13 ori (fragment): M13 bacteriophage origin of replication; arrow indicates direction of (+) strand synthesis
    155..311     -  CDS            lacZα (fragment): LacZα fragment of β-galactosidase; lacZ fragment
    320..338     +  promoter       T7 promoter: promoter for bacteriophage T7 RNA polymerase
    570..617     -  CDS            lacI (fragment): lac repressor; lacI; The lac repressor binds to the lac operator to inhibit transcription in E. coli. This inhibition can be relieved by adding lactose or isopropyl-β-D-thiogalactopyranoside (IPTG).
    654..694     -  rep_origin     RSF ori (fragment): Plasmids containing the RSF 1030 origin of replication can be propagated in E. coli cells that contain additional plasmids with compatible origins.
    772..1360    -  rep_origin     ori: high-copy-number ColE1/pMB1/pBR322/pUC origin of replication
   1531..2391    -  CDS            AmpR: β-lactamase; bla; confers resistance to ampicillin, carbenicillin, and related antibiotics
   2392..2496    -  promoter       AmpR promoter: bla
>Addgene plasmid #87472 | HD-15 | addgene full sequence | sequence record 174646 | Addgene NGS Result
CTAAATTGTAAGCGTTAATATTTTGTTAAAATTCGCGTTAAATTTTTGTTAAATCAGCTCATTTTTTAAC
CAATAGGCCGAAATCGGCAAAATCCCTTATAAATCAAAAGAATAGACCGAGATAGGGTTGAGTGGCCGCT
ACAGGGCGCTCCCATTCGCCATTCAGGCTGCGCAACTGTTGGGAAGGGCGTTTCGGTGCGGGCCTCTTCG
CTATTACGCCAGCTGGCGAAAGGGGGATGTGCTGCAAGGCGATTAAGTTGGGTAACGCCAGGGTTTTCCC
AGTCACGACGTTGTAAAACGACGGCCAGTGAGCGCGACGTAATACGACTCACTATAGGGCGAATTGGCGG
AAGGCCGTCAAGGCCACGTGTCTTGTCCAGAGCTCGTATCCTGCAGTTAACCCCTGATCAAGTAGTCGCA
ATCGCGTCGCACGACGGGGGAAAGCAAGCCCTGGAAACCGTGCAAAGGTTGTTGCCGGTTCTCTGTCAAG
CCCACGGTTTAACTCCGGCGCAGGTCGTGCTGCAGGATACGGTACCTGGAGCACAAGACTGGCCTCATGG
GCCTTCCGCTCACTGCCCGCTTTCCAGTCGGGAAACCTGTCGTGCCAGCTGCATTAACATGGTCATAGCT
GTTTCCTTGCGTATTGGGCGCTCTCCGCTTCCTCGCTCACTGACTCGCTGCGCTCGGTCGTTCGGGTAAA
GCCTGGGGTGCCTAATGAGCAAAAGGCCAGCAAAAGGCCAGGAACCGTAAAAAGGCCGCGTTGCTGGCGT
TTTTCCATAGGCTCCGCCCCCCTGACGAGCATCACAAAAATCGACGCTCAAGTCAGAGGTGGCGAAACCC
GACAGGACTATAAAGATACCAGGCGTTTCCCCCTGGAAGCTCCCTCGTGCGCTCTCCTGTTCCGACCCTG
CCGCTTACCGGATACCTGTCCGCCTTTCTCCCTTCGGGAAGCGTGGCGCTTTCTCATAGCTCACGCTGTA
GGTATCTCAGTTCGGTGTAGGTCGTTCGCTCCAAGCTGGGCTGTGTGCACGAACCCCCCGTTCAGCCCGA
CCGCTGCGCCTTATCCGGTAACTATCGTCTTGAGTCCAACCCGGTAAGACACGACTTATCGCCACTGGCA
GCAGCCACTGGTAACAGGATTAGCAGAGCGAGGTATGTAGGCGGTGCTACAGAGTTCTTGAAGTGGTGGC
CTAACTACGGCTACACTAGAAGAACAGTATTTGGTATCTGCGCTCTGCTGAAGCCAGTTACCTTCGGAAA
AAGAGTTGGTAGCTCTTGATCCGGCAAACAAACCACCGCTGGTAGCGGTGGTTTTTTTGTTTGCAAGCAG
CAGATTACGCGCAGAAAAAAAGGATCTCAAGAAGATCCTTTGATCTTTTCTACGGGGTCTGACGCTCAGT
GGAACGAAAACTCACGTTAAGGGATTTTGGTCATGAGATTATCAAAAAGGATCTTCACCTAGATCCTTTT
AAATTAAAAATGAAGTTTTAAATCAATCTAAAGTATATATGAGTAAACTTGGTCTGACAGTTACCAATGC
TTAATCAGTGAGGCACCTATCTCAGCGATCTGTCTATTTCGTTCATCCATAGTTGCCTGACTCCCCGTCG
TGTAGATAACTACGATACGGGAGGGCTTACCATCTGGCCCCAGTGCTGCAATGATACCGCGAGAACCACG
CTCACCGGCTCCAGATTTATCAGCAATAAACCAGCCAGCCGGAAGGGCCGAGCGCAGAAGTGGTCCTGCA
ACTTTATCCGCCTCCATCCAGTCTATTAATTGTTGCCGGGAAGCTAGAGTAAGTAGTTCGCCAGTTAATA
GTTTGCGCAACGTTGTTGCCATTGCTACAGGCATCGTGGTGTCACGCTCGTCGTTTGGTATGGCTTCATT
CAGCTCCGGTTCCCAACGATCAAGGCGAGTTACATGATCCCCCATGTTGTGCAAAAAAGCGGTTAGCTCC
TTCGGTCCTCCGATCGTTGTCAGAAGTAAGTTGGCCGCAGTGTTATCACTCATGGTTATGGCAGCACTGC
ATAATTCTCTTACTGTCATGCCATCCGTAAGATGCTTTTCTGTGACTGGTGAGTACTCAACCAAGTCATT
CTGAGAATAGTGTATGCGGCGACCGAGTTGCTCTTGCCCGGCGTCAATACGGGATAATACCGCGCCACAT
AGCAGAACTTTAAAAGTGCTCATCATTGGAAAACGTTCTTCGGGGCGAAAACTCTCAAGGATCTTACCGC
TGTTGAGATCCAGTTCGATGTAACCCACTCGTGCACCCAACTGATCTTCAGCATCTTTTACTTTCACCAG
CGTTTCTGGGTGAGCAAAAACAGGAAGGCAAAATGCCGCAAAAAAGGGAATAAGGGCGACACGGAAATGT
TGAATACTCATACTCTTCCTTTTTCAATATTATTGAAGCATTTATCAGGGTTATTGTCTCATGAGCGGAT
ACATATTTGAATGTATTTAGAAAAATAAACAAATAGGGGTTCCGCGCACATTTCCCCGAAAAGTGCCAC
