>Addgene plasmid #87472 | HD-15 | depositor partial sequence | sequence record 170594 | HD-15 RVD flanked by BciVI sites
GTATCCTGCAGTTAACCCCTGATCAAGTAGTCGCAATCGCGTCGCACGACGGGGGAAAGCAAGCCCTGGA
AACCGTGCAAAGGTTGTTGCCGGTTCTCTGTCAAGCCCACGGTTTAACTCCGGCGCAGGTCGTGCTGCAG
GATAC
